>Addgene plasmid #90484 | pWJ1 | addgene full sequence | sequence record 181275 | Addgene NGS Result
ACTTGGAGCCACTATCGACTACGCGATCATGGCGACCACACCCGTCCTGTGGATCGCCAAGCCGCCGATG
GTAGTGTGGGGTCTCCCCATGCGAGAGTAGGGAACTGCCAGGCATCAAATAAAACGAAAGGCTCAGTCGA
AAGACTGGGCCTTTCGTTTTATCTGTTGTTTGTCGGTGAACGCTCTCCTGAGTAGGACAAATCCGCCGGG
AGCGGATTTGAACGTTGCGAAGCAACGGCCCGGAGGGTGGCGGGCAGGACGCCCGCCATAAACTGCCAGG
CATCAAATTAAGCAGAAGGCCATCCTGACGGATGGCCTTTTTGCGTTTCTACAAACTCTTCCTGTCGTCA
TATCTACAAGCATATGGTGCACTCTCAGTACAATCTGCTCTGATGCCGCATAGTTAAGCCAGCCCCGACA
CCCGCCAACACCCGCTGACGCGCCCTGACGGGCTTGTCTGCTCCCGGCATCCGCTTACAGACAAGCTGTG
ACCGTCTCCGGGAGCTGCATGTGTCAGAGGTTTTCACCGTCATCACCGAAACGCGCGAGACGAAAGGGCC
TCGTGATACGCCTATTTTTATAGGTTAATGTCATGATAATAATGGTTTCTTAGACGTCAGGTGGCACTTT
TCGGGGAAATGTGCGCGGAACCCCTATTTGTTTATTTTTCTAAATACATTCAAATATGTATCCGCTCATG
AGACAATAACCCTGATAAATGCTTCAATAATATTGAAAAAGGAAGAGTATGAGTATTCAACATTTCCGTG
TCGCCCTTATTCCCTTTTTTGCGGCATTTTGCCTTCCTGTTTTTGCTCACCCAGAAACGCTGGTGAAAGT
AAAAGATGCTGAAGATCAGTTGGGTGCACGAGTGGGTTACATCGAACTGGATCTCAACAGCGGTAAGATC
CTTGAGAGTTTTCGCCCCGAAGAACGTTTTCCAATGATGAGCACTTTTAAAGTTCTGCTATGTGGCGCGG
TATTATCCCGTATTGACGCCGGGCAAGAGCAACTCGGTCGCCGCATACACTATTCTCAGAATGACTTGGT
TGAGTACTCACCAGTCACAGAAAAGCATCTTACGGATGGCATGACAGTAAGAGAATTATGCAGTGCTGCC
ATAACCATGAGTGATAACACTGCGGCCAACTTACTTCTGACAACGATCGGAGGACCGAAGGAGCTAACCG
CTTTTTTGCACAACATGGGGGATCATGTAACTCGCCTTGATCGTTGGGAACCGGAGCTGAATGAAGCCAT
ACCAAACGACGAGCGTGACACCACGATGCCTGTAGCAATGGCAACAACGTTGCGCAAACTATTAACTGGC
GAACTACTTACTCTAGCTTCCCGGCAACAATTAATAGACTGGATGGAGGCGGATAAAGTTGCAGGACCAC
TTCTGCGCTCGGCCCTTCCGGCTGGCTGGTTTATTGCTGATAAATCTGGAGCCGGTGAGCGTGGGTCTCG
CGGTATCATTGCAGCACTGGGGCCAGATGGTAAGCCCTCCCGTATCGTAGTTATCTACACGACGGGGAGT
CAGGCAACTATGGATGAACGAAATAGACAGATCGCTGAGATAGGTGCCTCACTGATTAAGCATTGGTAAC
TGTCAGACCAAGTTTACTCATATATACTTTAGATTGATTTAAAACTTCATTTTTAATTTAAAAGGATCTA
GGTGAAGATCCTTTTTGATAATCTCATGACCAAAATCCCTTAACGTGAGTTTTCGTTCCACTGAGCGTCA
GACCCCGTAGAAAAGATCAAAGGATCTTCTTGAGATCCTTTTTTTCTGCGCGTAATCTGCTGCTTGCAAA
CAAAAAAACCACCGCTACCAGCGGTGGTTTGTTTGCCGGATCAAGAGCTACCAACTCTTTTTCCGAAGGT
AACTGGCTTCAGCAGAGCGCAGATACCAAATACTGTTCTTCTAGTGTAGCCGTAGTTAGGCCACCACTTC
AAGAACTCTGTAGCACCGCCTACATACCTCGCTCTGCTAATCCTGTTACCAGTGGCTGCTGCCAGTGGCG
ATAAGTCGTGTCTTACCGGGTTGGACTCAAGACGATAGTTACCGGATAAGGCGCAGCGGTCGGGCTGAAC
GGGGGGTTCGTGCACACAGCCCAGCTTGGAGCGAACGACCTACACCGAACTGAGATACCTACAGCGTGAG
CTATGAGAAAGCGCCACGCTTCCCGAAGGGAGAAAGGCGGACAGGTATCCGGTAAGCGGCAGGGTCGGAA
CAGGAGAGCGCACGAGGGAGCTTCCAGGGGGAAACGCCTGGTATCTTTATAGTCCTGTCGGGTTTCGCCA
CCTCTGACTTGAGCGTCGATTTTTGTGATGCTCGTCAGGGGGGCGGAGCCTATGGAAAAACGCCAGCAAC
GCGGCCTTTTTACGGTTCCTGGCCTTTTGCTGGCCTTTTGCTCACATGTTCTTTCCTGCGTTATCCCCTG
ATTCTGTGGATAACCGTATTACCGCCTTTGAGTGAGCTGATACCGCTCGCCGCAGCCGAACGACCGAGCG
CAGCGAGTCAGTGAGCGAGGAAGCGGAAGAGCGCCCAATACGCAAACCGCCTCTCCCCGCGCGTTGGCCG
ATTCATTAATGCAGCTGGCACGACAGGTTTCCCGACTGGAAAGCGGGCAGTGAGCGCAACGCAATTAATG
TGAGTTAGCTCACTCATTAGGCACCCCAGGCTTTACACTTTATGCTTCCGGCTCGTATGTTGTGTGGAAT
TGTGAGCGGATAACAATTTCACACAGGAAACAGCTATGACCATGATTACGCCAAGCTTTGGCTAACACAC
ACGCCATTCCAACCAATAGTTTTCTCGGCATAAAGCCATGCTCTGACGCTTAAATGCACTAATGCCTTAA
AAAAACATTAAAGTCTAACACACTAGACTTATTTACTTCGTAATTAAGTCGTTAAACCGTGTGCTCTACG
ACCAAAAGTATAAAACCTTTAAGAACTTTCTTTTTTCTTGTAAAAAAAGAAACTAGATAAATCTCTCATA
TCTTTTATTCAATAATCGCATCAGATTGCAGTATAAATTTAACGATCACTCATCATGTTCATATTTATCA
GAGCTCGTGCTATAATTATACTAATTTTATAAGGAGGAAAAAATAAAGAGGGTTATAATGAACGAGAAAA
ATATAAAACACAGTCAAAACTTTATTACTTCAAAACATAATATAGATAAAATAATGACAAATATAAGATT
AAATGAACATGATAATATCTTTGAAATCGGCTCAGGAAAAGGGCATTTTACCCTTGAATTAGTACAGAGG
TGTAATTTCGTAACTGCCATTGAAATAGACCATAAATTATGCAAAACTACAGAAAATAAACTTGTTGATC
ACGATAATTTCCAAGTTTTAAACAAGGATATATTGCAGTTTAAATTTCCTAAAAACCAATCCTATAAAAT
ATTTGGTAATATACCTTATAACATAAGTACGGATATAATACGCAAAATTGTTTTTGATAGTATAGCTGAT
GAGATTTATTTAATCGTGGAATACGGGTTTGCTAAAAGATTATTAAATACAAAACGCTCATTGGCATTAT
TTTTAATGGCAGAAGTTGATATTTCTATATTAAGTATGGTTCCAAGAGAATATTTTCATCCTAAACCTAA
AGTGAATAGCTCACTTATCAGATTAAATAGAAAAAAATCAAGAATATCACACAAAGATAAACAGAAGTAT
AATTATTTCGTTATGAAATGGGTTAACAAAGAATACAAGAAAATATTTACAAAAAATCAATTTAACAATT
CCTTAAAACATGCAGGAATTGACGATTTAAACAATATTAGCTTTGAACAATTCTTATCTCTTTTCAATAG
CTATAAATTATTTAATAAGTAAGTTAAGGGATGCATAAACTGCATCCCTTAACTTGTTTTTCGTGTACCT
ATTTTTTGTGAATCGATAATTTACAGAAAAGAAAATTATAGAATTTAGTATGATTAATTATACTCATTTA
TGAATGTTTAATTGAATACAAAAAAAAATACTTGTTATGTATTCAATTACGGGTTAAAATATAGACAAGT
TGAAAAATTTAATAAAAAAATAAGTCCTCAGCTCTTATATATTAAGCTACCAACTTAGTATATAAGCCAA
AACTTAAATGTGCTACCAACACATCAAGCCGTTAGAGAACTCTATCTATAGCAATATTTCAAATGTACCG
ACATACAAGAGAAACATTAACTATATATATTCAATTTATGAGATTATCTTAACAGATATAAATGTAAATT
GCAATAAGTAAGATTTAGAAGTTTATAGCCTTTGTGTATTGGAAGCAGTACGCAAAGGCTTTTTTATTTG
ATAAAAATTAGAAGTATATTTATTTTTTCATAATTAATTTATGAAAATGAAAGGGGGTGAGCAAAGTGAC
AGAGGAAAGCAGTATCTTATCAAATAACAAGGTATTAGCAATATCATTATTGACTTTAGCAGTAAACATT
ATGACTTTTATAGTGCTTGTAGCTAAGTAGTACGAAAGGGGGAGCTTTAAAAAGCTCCTTGGAATACATA
GAATTCATAAATTAATTTATGAAAAGAAGGGCGTATATGAAAACTTGTAAAAATTGCAAAGAGTTTATTA
AAGATACTGAAATATGCAAAATACATTCGTTGATGATTCATGATAAAACAGTAGCAACCTATTGCAGTAA
ATACAATGAGTCAAGATGTTTACATAAAGGGAAAGTCCAATGTATTAATTGTTCAAAGATGAACCGATAT
GGATGGTGTGCCATAAAAATGAGATGTTTTACAGAGGAAGAACAGAAAAAAGAACGTACATGCATTAAAT
ATTATGCAAGGAGCTTTAAAAAAGCTCATGTAAAGAAGAGTAAAAAGAAAAAATAATTTATTTATTAATT
TAATATTGAGAGTGCCGACACAGTATGCACTAAAAAATATATCTGTGGTGTAGTGAGCCGATACAAAAGG
ATAGTCACTCGCATTTTCATAATACATCTTATGTTATGATTATGTGTCGGTGGGACTTCACGACGAAAAC
CCACAATAAAAAAAGAGTTCGGGGTAGGGTTAAGCATAGTTGAGGCAACTAAACAATCAAGCTAGGATAT
GCAGTAGCAGACCGTAAGGTCGTTGTTTAGGTGTGTTGTAATACATACGCTATTAAGATGTAAAAATACG
GATACCAATGAAGGGAAAAGTATAATTTTTGGATGTAGTTTGTTTGTTCATCTATGGGCAAACTACGTCC
AAAGCCGTTTCCAAATCTGCTAAAAAGTATATCCTTTCTAAAATCAAAGTCAAGTATGAAATCATAAATA
AAGTTTAATTTTGAAGTTATTATGATATTATGTTTTTCTATTAAAATAAATTAAGTATATAGAATAGTTT
AATAATAGTATATACTTAATGTGCTGCAGTATAAAATATAAATAATTTTCTAAAAAACTTAACTTCATGT
GAAAAGTTTGTTAAAATATAAATGAGCACGTTAATCATTTAACATAGATAATTAAATAGTAAAAGGGAGT
GTCGAGGATCCTCGAGATAATTATCCTTAAAGGACGTAGATGTGCGCCCAGATAGGGTGTTAAGTCAAGT
AGTTTAAGGTACTACTCTGTAAGATAACACAGAAAACAGCCAACCTAACCGAAAAGCGAAAGCTGATACG
GGAACAGAGCACGGTTGGAAAGCGATGAGTTACCTAAAGACAATCGGGTACGACTGAGTCGCAATGTTAA
TCAGATATAAGGTATAAGTTGTGTTTACTGAACGCAAGTTTCTAATTTCGGTTTCCTTCCGATAGAGGAA
AGTGTCTGAAACCTCTAGTACAAAGAAAGGTAAGTTAACATCTACGACTTATCTGTTATCACCACATTTG
TACAATCTGTAGGAGAACCTATGGGAACGAAACGAAAGCGATGCCGAGAATCTGAATTTACCAAGACTTA
ACACTAACTGGGGATACCCTAAACAAGAATGCCTAATAGAAAGGAGGAAAAAGGCTATAGCACTAGAGCT
TGAAAATCTTGCAAGGGTACGGAGTACTCGTAGTAGTCTGAGAAGGGTAACGCCCTTTACATGGCAAAGG
GGTACAGTTATTGTGTACTAAAATTAAAAATTGATTAGGGAGGAAAACCTCAAAATGAAACCAACAATGG
CAATTTTAGAAAGAATCAGTAAAAATTCACAAGAAAATATAGACGAAGTTTTTACAAGACTTTATCGTTA
TCTTTTACGTCCAGATATTTATTACGTGGCGACGCGTTGGGAAATGGCAATGATAGCGAAACAACGTAAA
ACTCTTGTTGTATGCTTTCATTGTCATCGTCACGTGATTCATAAACACAAGTGAATGTCGACAGTGAATT
TTTACGAACGAACAATAACAGAGCCGTATACTCCGAGAGGGGTACGTACGGTTCCCGAAGAGGGTGGTGC
AAACCAGTCACAGTAATGTGAACAAGGCGGTACCTCCCTACTTCACCATATCATTTTCTGCAGCCCCCTA
GAAATAATTTTGTTTAACTTTAAGAAGGAGATATACATATATGGCTAGATCGTCCATTCCGACAGCATCG
CCAGTCACTATGGCGTGCTGCTAGCGCTATATGCGTTGATGCAATTTCTATGCACTCGTAGTAGTCTGAG
AAGGGTAACGCCCTTTACATGGCAAAGGGGTACAGTTATTGTGTACTAAAATTAAAAATTGATTAGGGAG
GAAAACCTCAAAATGAAACCAACAATGGCAATTTTAGAAAGAATCAGTAAAAATTCACAAGAAAATATAG
ACGAAGTTTTTACAAGACTTTATCGTTATCTTTTACGTCCAGATATTTATTACGTGGCGTATCAAAATTT
ATATTCCAATAAAGGAGCTTCCACAAAAGGAATATTAGATGATACAGCGGATGGCTTTAGTGAAGAAAAA
ATAAAAAAGATTATTCAATCTTTAAAAGACGGAACTTACTATCCTCAACCTGTACGAAGAATGTATATTG
CAAAAAAGAATTCTAAAAAGATGAGACCTTTAGGAATTCCAACTTTCACAGATAAATTGATCCAAGAAGC
TGTGAGAATAATTCTTGAATCTATCTATGAACCGGTATTCGAAGATGTGTCTCACGGTTTTAGACCTCAA
CGAAGCTGTCACACAGCTTTGAAAACAATCAAAAGAGAGTTTGGCGGCGCAAGATGGTTTGTGGAGGGAG
ATATAAAAGGCTGCTTCGATAATATAGACCACGTTACACTCATTGGACTCATCAATCTTAAAATCAAAGA
TATGAAAATGAGCCAATTGATTTATAAATTTCTAAAAGCAGGTTATCTGGAAAACTGGCAGTATCACAAA
ACTTACAGCGGAACACCTCAAGGTGGAATTCTATCTCCTCTTTTGGCCAACATCTATCTTCATGAATTGG
ATAAGTTTGTTTTACAACTCAAAATGAAGTTTGACCGAGAAAGTCCAGAAAGAATAACACCTGAATATCG
GGAGCTCCACAATGAGATAAAAAGAATTTCTCACCGTCTCAAGAAGTTGGAGGGTGAAGAAAAAGCTAAA
GTTCTTTTAGAATATCAAGAAAAACGTAAAAGATTACCCACACTCCCCTGTACCTCACAGACAAATAAAG
TATTGAAATACGTCCGGTATGCGGACGACTTCATTATCTCTGTTAAAGGAAGCAAAGAGGACTGTCAATG
GATAAAAGAACAATTAAAACTTTTTATTCATAACAAGCTAAAAATGGAATTGAGTGAAGAAAAAACACTC
ATCACACATAGCAGTCAACCCGCTCGTTTTCTGGGATATGATATACGAGTAAGGAGATCTGGAACGATAA
AACGATCTGGTAAAGTCAAAAAGAGAACACTCAATGGGAGTGTAGAACTCCTTATTCCTCTTCAAGACAA
AATTCGTCAATTTATTTTTGACAAGAAAATAGCTATCCAAAAGAAAGATAGCTCATGGTTTCCAGTTCAC
AGGAAATATCTTATTCGTTCAACAGACTTAGAAATCATCACAATTTATAATTCTGAACTCCGCGGGATTT
GTAATTACTACGGTCTAGCAAGTAATTTTAACCAGCTCAATTATTTTGCTTATCTTATGGAATACAGCTG
TCTAAAAACGATAGCCTCCAAACATAAGGGAACACTTTCAAAAACCATTTCCATGTTTAAAGATGGAAGT
GGTTCGTGGGGGATCCCGTATGAGATAAAGCAAGGTAAGCAGCGCCGTTATTTTGCAAATTTTAGTGAAT
GTAAATCCCCTTATCAATTTACGGATGAGATAAGTCAAGCTCCTGTATTGTATGGCTATGCCCGGAATAC
TCTTGAAAACAGGTTAAAAGCTAAATGTTGTGAATTATGTGGGACGTCTGATGAAAATACTTCCTATGAA
ATTCACCATGTCAATAAGGTCAAAAATCTTAAAGGCAAAGAAAAATGGGAAATGGCAATGATAGCGAAAC
AACGTAAAACTCTTGTTGTATGCTTTCATTGTCATCGTCACGTGATTCATAAACACAAGTGAATGTCGAG
CACCCGTTCTCGGAGCACTGTCCGACCGCTTTGGCCGCCGCCCAGTCCTGCTCGCTTCGCT
Features (pLannotate 1.2.2; 17 found; start..end, strand, type, name):
    116..202     +  terminator     rrnB T1 terminator: Escherichia coli rrnB; transcription terminator T1 from the E. coli rrnB gene
    294..321     +  terminator     rrnB T2 terminator: transcription terminator T2 from the E. coli rrnB gene
    360..412     -  misc_feature   bom (fragment): basis of mobility region from pBR322
    514..549     -  CDS            rop (fragment): Rop protein, which maintains plasmids at low copy number; rop
    644..748     +  promoter       AmpR promoter: bla
    749..1609    +  CDS            AmpR: β-lactamase; bla; confers resistance to ampicillin, carbenicillin, and related antibiotics
   1780..2368    +  rep_origin     ori: high-copy-number ColE1/pMB1/pBR322/pUC origin of replication
   2551..2643    +  CDS            lacI (fragment): lac repressor; lacI; The lac repressor binds to the lac operator to inhibit transcription in E. coli. This inhibition can be relieved by adding lactose or isopropyl-β-D-thiogalactopyranoside (IPTG).
   2656..2677    +  protein_bind   CAP binding site: CAP binding activates transcription in the presence of cAMP. E. coli catabolite activator protein
   2692..2722    +  promoter       lac promoter: promoter for the E. coli lac operon
   2730..2746    +  protein_bind   lac operator: The lac repressor binds to the lac operator to inhibit transcription in E. coli. This inhibition can be relieved by adding lactose or isopropyl-β-D-thiogalactopyranoside (IPTG). lac repressor encoded by lacI
   3138..3869    +  CDS            ermC': ERM_BACIU - Experimental evidence at protein level: Swiss-Prot protein existence level 1. This protein produces a dimethylation of the adenine residue at position 2085 in 23S rRNA, resulting in reduced affinity between ribosomes and macrolide-lincosamide-streptogramin B antibiotics. From Bacillus subtilis.
   6388..6485    +  ncRNA          Intron gpII: Accession: RF00029 - Group II catalytic intron
   6519..6541    +  RBS            RBS: efficient ribosome binding site from bacteriophage T7 gene 10 (Olins and Rangwala, 1989)
   6559..6633    +  CDS            TcR (fragment): tetracycline efflux protein; tet; confers resistance to tetracycline
   6733..8529    +  CDS            ltrA: LTRA_LACLC - Also known as matR. Experimental evidence at protein level: Swiss-Prot protein existence level 1. Multifunctional protein that promotes group II intron splicing and mobility by acting both on RNA and DNA. It has three activities: reverse transcriptase (RT) for intron duplication, maturase to promote splicing, and DNA endonuclease for site-specific cleavage of recipient alleles. The intron-encoded protein promotes splicing by facilitating the formation of the catalytically active structure of the intron RNA. After splicing, the protein remains bound to the excised intron lariat RNA
   8540..55      +  CDS            TcR (fragment) (across the origin): tetracycline efflux protein; tet; confers resistance to tetracycline
