[The description below was written by a language model from this plasmid's Addgene catalogue record and pLannotate feature annotations shown in this document.]
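Description:
pWJ1 is an E. coli–Clostridium shuttle plasmid of about 8.6 kb, derived from pSY6 and intended for gene disruption in Clostridium acetobutylicum ATCC 824 and Clostridium beijerinckii NCIMB 8052. In E. coli it replicates from a high-copy ColE1/pUC-type origin and is selected with ampicillin through the bla gene. A second marker, ermC', encodes a 23S rRNA methylase conferring macrolide-lincosamide-streptogramin B resistance, which would normally serve for selection in the Gram-positive host. The record is inconsistent about the clostridial replicon. The insert field names the pIM13 origin, whereas the depositor comment says the plasmid differs from pSY6 in carrying the pCB102 origin in place of the pIM13 origin. The feature table does not resolve this, since no Gram-positive replicon is annotated. A large unannotated stretch lies between ermC' and the intron region and may contain it.

The functional payload is a mobile group II intron system. A group II catalytic intron RNA element is annotated just upstream of ltrA, which encodes the Lactococcus lactis intron-encoded protein with reverse transcriptase, maturase and DNA endonuclease activities. LtrA helps the intron splice and remains bound to the excised lariat RNA. The resulting ribonucleoprotein can insert the intron into a chromosomal target site and so interrupt a gene. The record states neither the promoter driving this cassette in Clostridium nor the target the intron is programmed for. Other annotations are a lac promoter/operator with CAP site, rrnB T1 and T2 terminators, and fragments of lacI, rop, bom and the tetracycline resistance gene, which appear to be backbone remnants. The associated publication concerns scarless allelic exchange in Clostridium using I-SceI, but no I-SceI feature is annotated here.
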