Addgene plasmid #90484: pWJ1
Purpose: For gene disruption in Clostridium acetobutylicum ATCC 824 and Clostridium beijerinckii NCIMB8052
Depositing lab: Sheng Yang. Depositing organization: CAS Center for Excellence in Molecular Plant Sciences ("CEMPS"). Publication: I-SceI-mediated scarless gene modification via allelic exchange in Clostridium. Zhang N, Shao L, Jiang Y, Gu Y, Li Q, Liu J, Jiang W, Yang S. J Microbiol Methods. 2015 Jan;108:49-60. doi: 10.1016/j.mimet.2014.11.004. Epub 2014 Nov 15. PubMed 25451462.
Backbone
  Vector backbone: pSY6
  Vector type: Bacterial Expression
Growth in bacteria
  Bacterial resistance: Ampicillin, 100 μg/mL
  Growth temperature: 37°C
  Growth strain: DH5alpha
  Copy number: Unknown
Gene/Insert
  Gene/Insert name: pIM13 Origin
  Cloning method: Restriction Enzyme; 5′ cloning site unknown (unknown if destroyed); 3′ cloning site unknown (unknown if destroyed)
Terms and licenses: Academic/Nonprofit Terms; Industry Terms: Not Available to Industry
Depositor comments: Derived from pSY6 with pCB102 ORI instead of pIM13 ORI
How to cite: pWJ1 was a gift from Sheng Yang (Addgene plasmid # 90484 ; http://n2t.net/addgene:90484 ; RRID:Addgene_90484)
